>Addgene plasmid #48054 | pICH75355 | depositor full sequence | sequence record 69054 | Full Sequence
GTGGTTTAAACTATCAGTGTTTGACAGGATATATTGGCGGGTAAACCTAAGAGAAAAGAGCGTTTATTAG
AATAATCGGATATTTAAAAGGGCGTGAAAAGGTTTATCCGTTCGTCCATTTGTATGTGCCAACCACAGGA
ACCGTAAAAAGGCCGCGTTGCTGGCGTTTTTCCATAGGCTCCGCCCCCCTGACGAGCATCACAAAAATCG
ACGCTCAAGTCAGAGGTGGCGAAACCCGACAGGACTATAAAGATACCAGGCGTTTCCCCCTGGAAGCTCC
CTCGTGCGCTCTCCTGTTCCGACCCTGCCGCTTACCGGATACCTGTCCGCCTTTCTCCCTTCGGGAAGCG
TGGCGCTTTCTCATAGCTCACGCTGTAGGTATCTCAGTTCGGTGTAGGTCGTTCGCTCCAAGCTGGGCTG
TGTGCACGAACCCCCCGTTCAGCCCGACCGCTGCGCCTTATCCGGTAACTATCGTCTTGAGTCCAACCCG
GTAAGACACGACTTATCGCCACTGGCAGCAGCCACTGGTAACAGGATTAGCAGAGCGAGGTATGTAGGCG
GTGCTACAGAGTTCTTGAAGTGGTGGCCTAACTACGGCTACACTAGAAGGACAGTATTTGGTATCTGCGC
TCTGCTGAAGCCAGTTACCTTCGGAAAAAGAGTTGGTAGCTCTTGATCCGGCAAACAAACCACCGCTGGT
AGCGGTGGTTTTTTTGTTTGCAAGCAGCAGATTACGCGCAGAAAAAAAGGATCTCAGGAAGATCCTTTGA
TCTTTTCTACGGGGTCTGACGCTCAGTGGAACGAAAACTCACGTTAAGGGATTTTGGTCATGAGATTATC
AAAAAGGATCTTCACCTAGATCCTTTTAAATTAAAAATGAAGTTTTAAATCAATCTAAAGTATATATGAG
TAAACTTGGTCTGACAGCTAAAACAATTCATCCAGTAAAATATAATATTTTATTTTCTCCCAATCAGGCT
TGATCCCCAGTAAGTCAAAAAATAGCTCGACATACTGTTCTTCCCCGATATCCTCCCTGATCGACCGGAC
GCAGAAGGCAATGTCATACCACTTGTCCGCCCTGCCGCTTCTCCCAAGATCAATAAAGCCACTTACTTTG
CCATCTTTCACAAAGATGTTGCTGTCTCCCAGGTCGCCGTGGGAAAAGACAAGTTCCTCTTCGGGCTTTT
CCGTCTTTAAAAAATCATACAGCTCGCGCGGATCTTTAAATGGAGTGTCCTCTTCCCAGTTTTCGCAATC
CACATCGGCCAGATCGTTATTCAGTAAGTAATCCAATTCGGCTAAGCGGCTGTCTAAGCTATTCGTATAG
GGACAATCCGATATGTCGATGGAGTGAAAGAGCCTGATGCACTCCGCATACAGCTCGATAATCTTTTCAG
GGCTTTGTTCATCTTCATACTCTTCCGAGCAAAGGACGCCATCGGCCTCACTCATGAGCAGATTGCTCCA
GCCATCATGCCGTTCAAAGTGCAGGACCTTTGGAACAGGCAGCTTTCCTTCCAGCCATAGCATCATGTCC
TTTTCCCGTTCCACATCATAGGTGGTCCCTTTATACCGGCTGTCCGTCATTTTTAAATATAGGTTTTCAT
TTTCTCCCACCAGCTTATATACCTTAGCAGGAGACATTCCTTCCGTATCTTTTACGCAGCGGTATTTTTC
GATCAGTTTTTTCAATTCCGGTGATATTCTCATTTTAGCCATACTCTTCCTTTTTCAATATTATTGAAGC
ATTTATCAGGGTTATTGTCTCATGAGCGGATACATATTTGAATGTATTTAGAAAAATAAACAAATAGGGG
TTCCGCGCACGAATTGGCCAGCGCTGCCATTTTTGGGGTGAGGCCGTTCGCGGCCGAGGGGCGCAGCCCC
TGGGGGGATGGGAGCTCGGTGCCTTGATGTGGGCGCCGGCGGTCGAGTGGCGACGGCGCGGCTTGTCCGC
GCCCTGGTAGATTGCCTGGCCGTAGGCCAGCCATTTTTGAGCGGCCAGCGGCCGCGATAGGCCGACGCGA
AGCGGCGGGGCGTAGGGAGCGCAGCGACCGAAGGGTAGGCGCTTTTTGCAGCTCTTCGGCTGTGCGCTGG
CCAGACAGTTATGCACAGGCCAGGCGGGTTTTAAGAGTTTTAATAAGTTTTAAAGAGTTTTAGGCGGAAA
AATCGCCTTTTTTCTCTTTTATATCAGTCACTTACATGTGTGACCGGTTCCCAATGTACGGCTTTGGGTT
CCCAATGTACGGGTTCCGGTTCCCAATGTACGGCTTTGGGTTCCCAATGTACGTGCTATCCACAGGAAAG
AAGCTTTTTCGACCTTTTTCCCCTGCTAGGGCAATTTGCCCTAGCATCTGCTCCGTACATTAGGAACCGG
CGGATGCTTCGCCCTCGATCAGGTTGCGGTAGCGCATGACTAGGATCGGGCCAGCCTGCCCCGCCTCCTC
CTTCAAATCGTACTCCGGCAGGTCATTTGACCCGATCAGCTTGCGCACGGTGAAACAGAACTTCTTGAAC
TCTCCGGCGCTGCCACTGCGTTCGTAGATCGTCTTGAACAACCATCTGGCTTCTGCCTTGCCTGCGGCGC
GGCGTGCCAGGCGGTAGAGAAAACGGCCGATGCCGGGATCGATCAAAAAGTAATCGGGGTGAACCGTCAG
CACGTCCGGGTTCTTGCCTTCTGTGATCTCGCGGTACATCCAATCAGCTAGCTCGATCTCGATGTACTCC
GGCCGCCCGGTTTCGCTCTTTACGATCTTGTAGCGGCTAATCAAGGCTTCACCCTCGGATACCGTCACCA
GGCGGCCGTTCTTGGCCTTCTTCGTACGCTGCATGGCAACGTGCGTGGTGTTTAACCGAATGCAGGTTTC
TACCAGGTCGTCTTTCTGCTTTCCGCCATCGGCTCGCCGGCAGAACTTGAGTACGTCCGCAACGTGTGGA
CGGAACACGCGGCCGGGCTTGTCTCCCTTCCCTTCCCGGTATCGGTTCATGGATTCGGTTAGATGGGAAA
CCGCCATCAGTACCAGGTCGTAATCCCACACACTGGCCATGCCGGCCGGCCCTGCGGAAACCTCTACGTG
CCCGTCTGGAAGCTCGTAGCGGATCACCTCGCCAGCTCGTCGGTCACGCTTCGACAGACGGAAAACGGCC
ACGTCCATGATGCTGCGACTATCGCGGGTGCCCACGTCATAGAGCATCGGAACGAAAAAATCTGGTTGCT
CGTCGCCCTTGGGCGGCTTCCTAATCGACGGCGCACCGGCTGCCGGCGGTTGCCGGGATTCTTTGCGGAT
TCGATCAGCGGCCGCTTGCCACGATTCACCGGGGCGTGCTTCTGCCTCGATGCGTTGCCGCTGGGCGGCC
TGCGCGGCCTTCAACTTCTCCACCAGGTCATCACCCAGCGCCGCGCCGATTTGTACCGGGCCGGATGGTT
TGCGACCGTCACGCCGATTCCTCGGGCTTGGGGGTTCCAGTGCCATTGCAGGGCCGGCAGACAACCCAGC
CGCTTACGCCTGGCCAACCGCCCGTTCCTCCACACATGGGGCATTCCACGGCGTCGGTGCCTGGTTGTTC
TTGATTTTCCATGCCGCCTCCTTTAGCCGCTAAAATTCATCTACTCATTTATTCATTTGCTCATTTACTC
TGGTAGCTGCGCGATGTATTCAGATAGCAGCTCGGTAATGGTCTTGCCTTGGCGTACCGCGTACATCTTC
AGCTTGGTGTGATCCTCCGCCGGCAACTGAAAGTTGACCCGCTTCATGGCTGGCGTGTCTGCCAGGCTGG
CCAACGTTGCAGCCTTGCTGCTGCGTGCGCTCGGACGGCCGGCACTTAGCGTGTTTGTGCTTTTGCTCAT
TTTCTCTTTACCTCATTAACTCAAATGAGTTTTGATTTAATTTCAGCGGCCAGCGCCTGGACCTCGCGGG
CAGCGTCGCCCTCGGGTTCTGATTCAAGAACGGTTGTGCCGGCGGCGGCAGTGCCTGGGTAGCTCACGCG
CTGCGTGATACGGGACTCAAGAATGGGCAGCTCGTACCCGGCCAGCGCCTCGGCAACCTCACCGCCGATG
CGCGTGCCTTTGATCGCCCGCGACACGACAAAGGCCGCTTGTAGCCTTCCATCCGTGACCTCAATGCGCT
GCTTAACCAGCTCCACCAGGTCGGCGGTGGCCCATATGTCGTAAGGGCTTGGCTGCACCGGAATCAGCAC
GAAGTCGGCTGCCTTGATCGCGGACACAGCCAAGTCCGCCGCCTGGGGCGCTCCGTCGATCACTACGAAG
TCGCGCCGGCCGATGGCCTTCACGTCGCGGTCAATCGTCGGGCGGTCGATGCCGACAACGGTTAGCGGTT
GATCTTCCCGCACGGCCGCCCAATCGCGGGCACTGCCCTGGGGATCGGAATCGACTAACAGAACATCGGC
CCCGGCGAGTTGCAGGGCGCGGGCTAGATGGGTTGCGATGGTCGTCTTGCCTGACCCGCCTTTCTGGTTA
AGTACAGCGATAACCTTCATGCGTTCCCCTTGCGTATTTGTTTATTTACTCATCGCATCATATACGCAGC
GACCGCATGACGCAAGCTGTTTTACTCAAATACACATCACCTTTTTAGACGGCGGCGCTCGGTTTCTTCA
GCGGCCAAGCTGGCCGGCCAGGCCGCCAGCTTGGCATCAGACAAACCGGCCAGGATTTCATGCAGCCGCA
CGGCTGATGGGCTGCCTGTATCGAGTGGTGATTTTGTGCCGAGCTGCCGGTCGGGGAGCTGTTGGCTGGC
TGGTGGCAGGATATATTGTGGTGTAAACAAATTGACGCTTAGACAACTTAATAACACATTGCGGACGTTT
TTAATGTACTGGGGTGGATGCAGTGGGCCCCACTCTGTGGAAGACAATTACTGAGACCGCAGCTGGCACG
ACAGGTTTCCCGACTGGAAAGCGGGCAGTGAGCGCAACGCAATTAATGTGAGTTAGCTCACTCATTAGGC
ACCCCAGGCTTTACACTTTATGCTTCCGGCTCGTATGTTGTGTGGAATTGTGAGCGGATAACAATTTCAC
ACAGGAAACAGCTATGACCATGATTACGCCAAGCTTGCATGCCTGCAGGTCGACTCTAGAGGATCCCCGG
GTACCGAGCTCGAATTCACTGGCCGTCGTTTTACAACGTCGTGACTGGGAAAACCCTGGCGTTACCCAAC
TTAATCGCCTTGCAGCACATCCCCCTTTCGCCAGCTGGCGTAATAGCGAAGAGGCCCGCACCGATCGCCC
TTCCCAACAGTTGCGCAGCCTGAATGGCGAATGGCGCCTGATGCGGTATTTTCTCCTTACGCATCTGTGC
GGTATTTCACACCGCATATGGTGCACTCTCAGTACAATCTGCTCTGATGCCGCATAGTTAAGCCAGCCCC
GACACCCGCCAACACCCGCTGACGCGCCCTGACGGGCTTGTCTGCTCCCGGCATCCGCTTACAGACAAGC
TGTGAGGTCTCAGGGACACGAA
Features (pLannotate 1.2.2; 16 found; start..end, strand, type, name):
     22..46      +  misc_feature   RB T-DNA repeat: right border repeat from nopaline C58 T-DNA
    169..756     -  rep_origin     ori: high-copy-number ColE1/pMB1/pBR322/pUC origin of replication
    931..1722    -  CDS            aphA: KKA3_ENTFL - Experimental evidence at protein level: Swiss-Prot protein existence level 1. Resistance to kanamycin and structurally-related aminoglycosides, including amikacin. From Enterococcus faecalis (Streptococcus faecalis).
   1723..1827    -  promoter       AmpR promoter: bla
   1844..1904    -  rep_origin     oriV (fragment): incP origin of replication
   2110..2304    -  rep_origin     pVS1 oriV: origin of replication for the Pseudomonas plasmid pVS1 (Heeb et al., 2000)
   2370..3438    -  CDS            pVS1 RepA (fragment): replication protein from the Pseudomonas plasmid pVS1 (Heeb et al., 2000)
   3871..4500    -  CDS            pVS1 StaA: stability protein from the Pseudomonas plasmid pVS1 (Heeb et al., 2000)
   4764..4788    +  misc_feature   LB T-DNA repeat: left border repeat from nopaline C58 T-DNA
   4889..4931    +  CDS            lacI (fragment): lac repressor; lacI; The lac repressor binds to the lac operator to inhibit transcription in E. coli. This inhibition can be relieved by adding lactose or isopropyl-β-D-thiogalactopyranoside (IPTG).
   4944..4965    +  protein_bind   CAP binding site: CAP binding activates transcription in the presence of cAMP. E. coli catabolite activator protein
   4980..5010    +  promoter       lac promoter: promoter for the E. coli lac operon
   5018..5034    +  protein_bind   lac operator: The lac repressor binds to the lac operator to inhibit transcription in E. coli. This inhibition can be relieved by adding lactose or isopropyl-β-D-thiogalactopyranoside (IPTG). lac repressor encoded by lacI
   5071..5127    -  misc_feature   MCS: pUC18/19 multiple cloning site
   5124..5281    +  CDS            lacZα (fragment): LacZα fragment of β-galactosidase; lacZ fragment
   5287..5386    -  misc_feature   bom (fragment): basis of mobility region from pBR322
