[The description below was written by a language model from this plasmid's Addgene catalogue record and pLannotate feature annotations shown in this document.]
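Description:
pICH75355 is an empty backbone from the Modular Cloning (MoClo) system for standardized assembly of multigene constructs. The depositor describes it as a level P cloning vector that also serves as a binary vector for Agrobacterium-mediated T-DNA delivery into plant cells. It was built in-house from pPZP200 and pUC19 and carries no insert. The catalogue gives a backbone size of 4,887 bp, whereas the annotated full sequence is 5,482 nt. The record does not explain the difference, though the lacZα cassette may account for it.

Two replication systems allow propagation in two hosts. A high-copy ColE1/pUC origin supports replication in E. coli. The pVS1 module, with oriV, RepA and the StaA stability protein, supports replication and maintenance in Agrobacterium. A short incP oriV fragment and a bom fragment are also annotated and appear to be remnants of the parental vectors. Selection is by kanamycin, conferred by an aphA (aminoglycoside phosphotransferase) gene from Enterococcus faecalis that lies directly downstream of the bla (AmpR) promoter.

Because the plasmid is circular, the region running from the nopaline-type left border repeat across the sequence origin to the right border repeat forms the T-DNA. It contains a lacZα cassette made up of a CAP binding site, lac promoter, lac operator, pUC multiple cloning site and lacZα fragment. In MoClo acceptor vectors this cassette acts as a blue/white screening marker and is replaced by the assembled modules during Golden Gate cloning, so correct clones are white. The feature table does not annotate the type IIS restriction sites or fusion overhangs that define this acceptor. After assembly, the multigene array sits between the borders, ready for transfer to plants.
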