Addgene plasmid #48054: pICH75355
Purpose: (Empty Backbone)
Depositing lab: Sylvestre Marillonnet. Depositing organization: Leibniz Institute of Plant Biochemistry (IPB). Publication: A modular cloning system for standardized assembly of multigene constructs. Weber E, Engler C, Gruetzner R, Werner S, Marillonnet S. PLoS One. 2011 Feb 18;6(2):e16765. doi: 10.1371/journal.pone.0016765. PubMed 21364738.
Backbone
  Vector backbone: derived from pPZP200 and pUC19
  Backbone manufacturer: self-made
  Backbone size (bp): 4887
  Vector type: Unspecified
  Selectable markers: LacZ alpha
Growth in bacteria
  Bacterial resistance: Kanamycin, 50 μg/mL
  Growth temperature: 37°C
  Growth strain: DH10B
  Copy number: High Copy
Gene/Insert
  Gene/Insert name: None
Terms and licenses: Academic/Nonprofit Terms; Industry Terms: Not Available to Industry
Depositor comments: level P cloning vector, replicates in E.coli and Agrobacterium, binary vector for Agrobacterium T-DNA delivery to plant cells
How to cite: pICH75355 was a gift from Sylvestre Marillonnet (Addgene plasmid # 48054 ; http://n2t.net/addgene:48054 ; RRID:Addgene_48054)
