>Addgene plasmid #48054 | pICH75355 | addgene partial sequence | sequence record 71189 | LB-F1 5'-gtggtgtaaacaaattgacgc-3'
CATTGCGGACGTTTTTAATGTACTGGGGTGGATGCAGTGGGCCCCACTCTGTGGAAGACAATTACTGAGA
CCGCAGCTGGCACGACAGGTTTCCCGACTGGAAAGCGGGCAGTGAGCGCAACGCAATTAATGTGAGTTAG
CTCACTCATTAGGCACCCCAGGCTTTACACTTTATGCTTCCGGCTCGTATGTTGTGTGGAATTGTGAGCG
GATAACAATTTCACACAGGAAACAGCTATGACCATGATTACGCCAAGCTTGCATGCCTGCAGGTCGACTC
TAGAGGATCCCCGGGTACCGAGCTCGAATTCACTGGCCGTCGTTTTACAACGTCGTGACTGGGAAAACCC
TGGCGTTACCCAACTTAATCGCCTTGCAGCACATCCCCCTTTCGCCAGCTGGCGTAATAGCGAAGAGGCC
CGCACCGATCGCCCTTCCCAACAGTTGCGCAGCCTGAATGGCGAATGGCGCCTGATGCGGTATTTTCTCC
TTACGCATCTGTGCGGTATTTCACACCGCATATGGTGCACTCTCAGTACAATCTGCTCTGATGCCGCATA
GTTAAGCCAGCCCCGACACCCGCCAACACCCGCTGACGCGCCCTGACGGGCTTGTCTGCTCCCGGCATCC
GCTTACAGACAAGCTGTGAGGTCTCAGGGACACGAAGTGGTTTAAACTATCAGTGTTTGACAGGATATAT
TGGCGGGTAAACCTAAGAGAAAAGAGCGTTTATTAGAATAATCGGATATTTAAAAGGGCGTGAAAAGGTT
TATCCGTTCGTCCATTTGTATGTGCCAACCACAGGAACCGTAAAAAGGCCGCGTTGCTGGCGTTTTTCCA
TAGGCTCCGCCCCCCTGACGAGCATCACAAAAATCGACGCTCAAGTCAGAGGTGGCGAAACCCGACAGGA
CTATAAAGATACCAGGCGTTTCCCCCTGGAAGCTCCCTCGTGCGCTCTCCTGTTCCGACCCTGCCGCTTA
CCGGATACCTGTCCGCCTTTCTCCCTTCGGGAAGCGTGGCGCTTTCTCATAGCTCACGCTGTAGGTATCT
CAGTTCGGTGTAGGTCGTTCGCTCCA
